Addgene plasmid #124994: pGEX6p1-HH1713
Purpose: E. coli expression of recombinant H. hepaticus antigen HH_1713
Depositing lab: Dan Littman. Depositing organization: NYU Grossman School of Medicine. Publication: c-MAF-dependent regulatory T cells mediate immunological tolerance to a gut pathobiont. Xu M, Pokrovskii M, Ding Y, Yi R, Au C, Harrison OJ, Galan C, Belkaid Y, Bonneau R, Littman DR. Nature. 2018 Feb 15;554(7692):373-377. doi: 10.1038/nature25500. Epub 2018 Feb 7. PubMed 29414937.
Backbone
  Vector backbone: pGEX6p1
  Vector type: Bacterial Expression
Growth in bacteria
  Bacterial resistance: Ampicillin, 100 μg/mL
  Growth temperature: 37°C
  Growth strain: DH5alpha
  Copy number: High Copy
Gene/Insert
  Gene/Insert name: HH_1713
  Species: Helicobacter hepaticus
Terms and licenses: Academic/Nonprofit Terms; Industry Terms: Not Available to Industry
How to cite: pGEX6p1-HH1713 was a gift from Dan Littman (Addgene plasmid # 124994 ; http://n2t.net/addgene:124994 ; RRID:Addgene_124994)
