[The description below was written by a language model from this plasmid's Addgene catalogue record and pLannotate feature annotations shown in this document.]
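Description:
pGEX6p1-HH1713 is a bacterial expression plasmid built on the pGEX6p1 backbone for producing a recombinant Helicobacter hepaticus antigen, HH_1713, in E. coli. It replicates from a high-copy ColE1/pMB1-type origin and is selected with ampicillin through the β-lactamase (AmpR) gene driven by its own promoter. Short remnants of pBR322-derived sequences (rop and bom fragments), a yciV/trpH fragment and a lac promoter/lacZα segment are also annotated; these are backbone carry-over rather than functional parts of the expression cassette.

Expression is driven by the strong hybrid tac promoter, which is followed by a lac operator and the Schistosoma japonicum glutathione S-transferase (GST) coding sequence. The plasmid carries its own lacI gene with its promoter, so the lac repressor keeps the tac promoter off until IPTG is added, giving inducible expression independent of the host strain's repressor level. The HH_1713 insert itself is not annotated in the feature table, but an unannotated stretch of roughly 1.2 kb lies immediately downstream of GST, consistent with the insert being placed there as a C-terminal fusion to GST. pGEX-6P vectors normally encode a PreScission protease cleavage site between GST and the cloning site to allow tag removal, although that site is not called in this annotation. The GST moiety allows affinity purification on glutathione resin. The record supports use of the purified protein as a defined H. hepaticus antigen, and the associated work concerns T cell responses and immunological tolerance to this gut pathobiont.
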