Features (pLannotate 1.2.2; 16 found; start..end, strand, type, name):
      5..121     -  CDS            yciV (fragment): RNAAM_ECOLI - Also known as trpH From Escherichia coli (strain K12).
    197..225     +  promoter       tac promoter: strong E. coli promoter; hybrid between the trp and lac UV5 promoters
    233..249     +  protein_bind   lac operator: The lac repressor binds to the lac operator to inhibit transcription in E. coli. This inhibition can be relieved by adding lactose or isopropyl-β-D-thiogalactopyranoside (IPTG). lac repressor encoded by lacI
    272..925     +  CDS            GST26_SCHJA: Experimental evidence at protein level: Swiss-Prot protein existence level 1. GST isoenzymes appear to play a central role in the parasite detoxification system. Other functions are also suspected including a role in increasing the solubility of haematin in the parasite gut. From Schistosoma japonicum (Blood fluke).
   2125..2164    +  CDS            rop (fragment): Rop protein, which maintains plasmids at low copy number; rop
   2266..2306    +  misc_feature   bom (fragment): basis of mobility region from pBR322
   2411..2515    +  promoter       AmpR promoter: bla
   2516..3376    +  CDS            AmpR: β-lactamase; bla; confers resistance to ampicillin, carbenicillin, and related antibiotics
   3547..4135    +  rep_origin     ori: high-copy-number ColE1/pMB1/pBR322/pUC origin of replication
   4321..4372    -  misc_feature   bom (fragment): basis of mobility region from pBR322
   4379..4456    +  promoter       lacI promoter: lacI
   4457..5539    +  CDS            lacI: lac repressor; lacI; The lac repressor binds to the lac operator to inhibit transcription in E. coli. This inhibition can be relieved by adding lactose or isopropyl-β-D-thiogalactopyranoside (IPTG).
   5552..5573    +  protein_bind   CAP binding site: CAP binding activates transcription in the presence of cAMP. E. coli catabolite activator protein
   5588..5618    +  promoter       lac promoter: promoter for the E. coli lac operon
   5626..5642    +  protein_bind   lac operator: The lac repressor binds to the lac operator to inhibit transcription in E. coli. This inhibition can be relieved by adding lactose or isopropyl-β-D-thiogalactopyranoside (IPTG). lac repressor encoded by lacI
   5662..5835    +  CDS            lacZα: LacZα fragment of β-galactosidase; lacZ fragment
>Addgene plasmid #124994 | pGEX6p1-HH1713 | addgene full sequence | sequence record 250176 | Addgene NGS Result
ATGGCGTTGGAATTAGCTTATCGACTGCACGGTGCACCAATGCTTCTGGCGTCAGGCAGCCATCGGAAGC
TGTGGTATGGCTGTGCAGGTCGTAAATCACTGCATAATTCGTGTCGCTCAAGGCGCACTCCCGTTCTGGA
TAATGTTTTTTGCGCCGACATCATAACGGTTCTGGCAAATATTCTGAAATGAGCTGTTGACAATTAATCA
TCGGCTCGTATAATGTGTGGAATTGTGAGCGGATAACAATTTCACACAGGAAACAGTATTCATGTCCCCT
ATACTAGGTTATTGGAAAATTAAGGGCCTTGTGCAACCCACTCGACTTCTTTTGGAATATCTTGAAGAAA
AATATGAAGAGCATTTGTATGAGCGCGATGAAGGTGATAAATGGCGAAACAAAAAGTTTGAATTGGGTTT
GGAGTTTCCCAATCTTCCTTATTATATTGATGGTGATGTTAAATTAACACAGTCTATGGCCATCATACGT
TATATAGCTGACAAGCACAACATGTTGGGTGGTTGTCCAAAAGAGCGTGCAGAGATTTCAATGCTTGAAG
GAGCGGTTTTGGATATTAGATACGGTGTTTCGAGAATTGCATATAGTAAAGACTTTGAAACTCTCAAAGT
TGATTTTCTTAGCAAGCTACCTGAAATGCTGAAAATGTTCGAAGATCGTTTATGTCATAAAACATATTTA
AATGGTGATCATGTAACCCATCCTGACTTCATGTTGTATGACGCTCTTGATGTTGTTTTATACATGGACC
CAATGTGCCTGGATGCGTTCCCAAAATTAGTTTGTTTTAAAAAACGTATTGAAGCTATCCCACAAATTGA
TAAGTACTTGAAATCCAGCAAGTATATAGCATGGCCTTTGCAGGGCTGGCAAGCCACGTTTGGTGGTGGC
GACCATCCTCCAAAATCGGATCTGGAAGTTCTGTTCCAGGGGCCCCTGGGATCCATGAAAAAAATTGTTG
TAAGTAGTGCTTTATCAGCTCTTCTTGTTTTACCAGCAGCAGCTTTTGAAGTATATAATGCTGATGATAC
TAAAGTTGATTTATATGGTTCTATTCGTGGTTATATGGGTTATGGTGAAACTGGTAATGGTGGAGCAAAT
GCAGGATACCTAATTGGGGTGCAAAATAACTCACAATTTGGTGTGAAGGTAAAATCTGGTAAATTTAGTG
CAAAAGTAGAACTTGGTGCAAAAGAAACAGGTATAAGCGGTGATGGCACACCTTATCGCGAATATTGGGG
AGCTTATGATACAAATATAGGACAAATCCTTTTTGGTAAAGCAATGTCTCCAACGATTGATAATGCTTTC
ACAAGCAACTGGTTAAATAACGATAATGGCTATCAAGGGGTTGGTGGTGTCGCTACAGGTAATCGTCAAA
TCCAACTTCAATATAATGTAGCAGGATTGAGTCTTGCACTTATTGAAGTAACTGCTGGTAATGGTAGGGG
AGATTTAAATCAAGAATCCCCTCGTATTGCTGCAGCTTATACAATCAAAGGTGCGAATGGACAGCCATTA
TTAAAAATCGCAGGGACATATAAATACTTTAATGGGCTTAATAATCTAACTACTCCCAGCCCATTGGCTG
GAGCTAATGCGTGGCACGTATGGGCTGGGTTAAAACCTACTTTTGGTAACGCATATATCTCTGTGCTCGC
ACATTATGGTAAAAATGGACATCTTTATGGTGAGCAAAACACTACATATAATGGAGGTGGCTATTTACTT
AACCCTCTTGACACTGATATTGGGCTTAATGCAATAAGAACAGGTGGGCTTGTAGAGTTTGGCACAAAAT
TAAGCAGTGATTTATCTCTTGCAATTGGTGCAGGATATCAAGCAACATTTAATGGTGATGGTCAAGCAAC
AACAGGTGGAACATCAGTTAGTAGTTATGGAAAACTACACGGATATTCTGCGTTTATCAATCTCCCTTAT
AAAGTCAATGCAAACTTCACTTTTGCTCCTCAAATAGCTTATTATGGGCTTTCAGGTAGTGAAAGAGTAG
CAAATGCACAATATAAACGAACAGGTGTGGTTGCTGCTACACGATTTAAATGGGATTTCTAACTCGAGCG
GCCGCATCGTGACTGACTGACGATCTGCCTCGCGCGTTTCGGTGATGACGGTGAAAACCTCTGACACATG
CAGCTCCCGGAGACGGTCACAGCTTGTCTGTAAGCGGATGCCGGGAGCAGACAAGCCCGTCAGGGCGCGT
CAGCGGGTGTTGGCGGGTGTCGGGGCGCAGCCATGACCCAGTCACGTAGCGATAGCGGAGTGTATAATTC
TTGAAGACGAAAGGGCCTCGTGATACGCCTATTTTTATAGGTTAATGTCATGATAATAATGGTTTCTTAG
ACGTCAGGTGGCACTTTTCGGGGAAATGTGCGCGGAACCCCTATTTGTTTATTTTTCTAAATACATTCAA
ATATGTATCCGCTCATGAGACAATAACCCTGATAAATGCTTCAATAATATTGAAAAAGGAAGAGTATGAG
TATTCAACATTTCCGTGTCGCCCTTATTCCCTTTTTTGCGGCATTTTGCCTTCCTGTTTTTGCTCACCCA
GAAACGCTGGTGAAAGTAAAAGATGCTGAAGATCAGTTGGGTGCACGAGTGGGTTACATCGAACTGGATC
TCAACAGCGGTAAGATCCTTGAGAGTTTTCGCCCCGAAGAACGTTTTCCAATGATGAGCACTTTTAAAGT
TCTGCTATGTGGCGCGGTATTATCCCGTGTTGACGCCGGGCAAGAGCAACTCGGTCGCCGCATACACTAT
TCTCAGAATGACTTGGTTGAGTACTCACCAGTCACAGAAAAGCATCTTACGGATGGCATGACAGTAAGAG
AATTATGCAGTGCTGCCATAACCATGAGTGATAACACTGCGGCCAACTTACTTCTGACAACGATCGGAGG
ACCGAAGGAGCTAACCGCTTTTTTGCACAACATGGGGGATCATGTAACTCGCCTTGATCGTTGGGAACCG
GAGCTGAATGAAGCCATACCAAACGACGAGCGTGACACCACGATGCCTGCAGCAATGGCAACAACGTTGC
GCAAACTATTAACTGGCGAACTACTTACTCTAGCTTCCCGGCAACAATTAATAGACTGGATGGAGGCGGA
TAAAGTTGCAGGACCACTTCTGCGCTCGGCCCTTCCGGCTGGCTGGTTTATTGCTGATAAATCTGGAGCC
GGTGAGCGTGGGTCTCGCGGTATCATTGCAGCACTGGGGCCAGATGGTAAGCCCTCCCGTATCGTAGTTA
TCTACACGACGGGGAGTCAGGCAACTATGGATGAACGAAATAGACAGATCGCTGAGATAGGTGCCTCACT
GATTAAGCATTGGTAACTGTCAGACCAAGTTTACTCATATATACTTTAGATTGATTTAAAACTTCATTTT
TAATTTAAAAGGATCTAGGTGAAGATCCTTTTTGATAATCTCATGACCAAAATCCCTTAACGTGAGTTTT
CGTTCCACTGAGCGTCAGACCCCGTAGAAAAGATCAAAGGATCTTCTTGAGATCCTTTTTTTCTGCGCGT
AATCTGCTGCTTGCAAACAAAAAAACCACCGCTACCAGCGGTGGTTTGTTTGCCGGATCAAGAGCTACCA
ACTCTTTTTCCGAAGGTAACTGGCTTCAGCAGAGCGCAGATACCAAATACTGTCCTTCTAGTGTAGCCGT
AGTTAGGCCACCACTTCAAGAACTCTGTAGCACCGCCTACATACCTCGCTCTGCTAATCCTGTTACCAGT
GGCTGCTGCCAGTGGCGATAAGTCGTGTCTTACCGGGTTGGACTCAAGACGATAGTTACCGGATAAGGCG
CAGCGGTCGGGCTGAACGGGGGGTTCGTGCACACAGCCCAGCTTGGAGCGAACGACCTACACCGAACTGA
GATACCTACAGCGTGAGCTATGAGAAAGCGCCACGCTTCCCGAAGGGAGAAAGGCGGACAGGTATCCGGT
AAGCGGCAGGGTCGGAACAGGAGAGCGCACGAGGGAGCTTCCAGGGGGAAACGCCTGGTATCTTTATAGT
CCTGTCGGGTTTCGCCACCTCTGACTTGAGCGTCGATTTTTGTGATGCTCGTCAGGGGGGCGGAGCCTAT
GGAAAAACGCCAGCAACGCGGCCTTTTTACGGTTCCTGGCCTTTTGCTGGCCTTTTGCTCACATGTTCTT
TCCTGCGTTATCCCCTGATTCTGTGGATAACCGTATTACCGCCTTTGAGTGAGCTGATACCGCTCGCCGC
AGCCGAACGACCGAGCGCAGCGAGTCAGTGAGCGAGGAAGCGGAAGAGCGCCTGATGCGGTATTTTCTCC
TTACGCATCTGTGCGGTATTTCACACCGCATAAATTCCGACACCATCGAATGGCGCAAAACCTTTCGCGG
TATGGCATGATAGCGCCCGGAAGAGAGTCAATTCAGGGTGGTGAATGTGAAACCAGTAACGTTATACGAT
GTCGCAGAGTATGCCGGTGTCTCTTATCAGACCGTTTCCCGCGTGGTGAACCAGGCCAGCCACGTTTCTG
CGAAAACGCGGGAAAAAGTGGAAGCGGCGATGGCGGAGCTGAATTACATTCCCAACCGCGTGGCACAACA
ACTGGCGGGCAAACAGTCGTTGCTGATTGGCGTTGCCACCTCCAGTCTGGCCCTGCACGCGCCGTCGCAA
ATTGTCGCGGCGATTAAATCTCGCGCCGATCAACTGGGTGCCAGCGTGGTGGTGTCGATGGTAGAACGAA
GCGGCGTCGAAGCCTGTAAAGCGGCGGTGCACAATCTTCTCGCGCAACGCGTCAGTGGGCTGATCATTAA
CTATCCGCTGGATGACCAGGATGCCATTGCTGTGGAAGCTGCCTGCACTAATGTTCCGGCGTTATTTCTT
GATGTCTCTGACCAGACACCCATCAACAGTATTATTTTCTCCCATGAAGACGGTACGCGACTGGGCGTGG
AGCATCTGGTCGCATTGGGTCACCAGCAAATCGCGCTGTTAGCGGGCCCATTAAGTTCTGTCTCGGCGCG
TCTGCGTCTGGCTGGCTGGCATAAATATCTCACTCGCAATCAAATTCAGCCGATAGCGGAACGGGAAGGC
GACTGGAGTGCCATGTCCGGTTTTCAACAAACCATGCAAATGCTGAATGAGGGCATCGTTCCCACTGCGA
TGCTGGTTGCCAACGATCAGATGGCGCTGGGCGCAATGCGCGCCATTACCGAGTCCGGGCTGCGCGTTGG
TGCGGATATCTCGGTAGTGGGATACGACGATACCGAAGACAGCTCATGTTATATCCCGCCGTTAACCACC
ATCAAACAGGATTTTCGCCTGCTGGGGCAAACCAGCGTGGACCGCTTGCTGCAACTCTCTCAGGGCCAGG
CGGTGAAGGGCAATCAGCTGTTGCCCGTCTCACTGGTGAAAAGAAAAACCACGCTAGCGCCCAATACGCA
AACCGCCTCTCCCCGCGCGTTGGCCGATTCATTAATGCAGCTGGCACGACAGGTTTCCCGACTGGAAAGC
GGGCAGTGAGCGCAACGCAATTAATGTAAGTTAGCTCACTCATTAGGCACCCCAGGCTTTACACTTTATG
CTTCCGGCTCGTATGTTGTGTGGAATTGTGAGCGGATAACAATTTCACACAGGAAACAGCTATGACCATG
ATTACGGATTCACTGGCCGTCGTTTTACAACGTCGTGACTGGGAAAACCCTGGCGTTACCCAACTTAATC
GCCTTGCAGCACATCCCCCTTTCGCCAGCTGGCGTAATAGCGAAGAGGCCCGCACCGATCGCCCTTCCCA
ACAGTTGCGCAGCCTGAATGGCGAATGGCGCTTTGCCTGGTTTCCGGCACCAGAAGCGGTGCCGGAAAGC
TGGCTGGAGTGCGATCTTCCTGAGGCCGATACTGTCGTCGTCCCCTCAAACTGGCAGATGCACGGTTACG
ATGCGCCCATCTACACCAACGTGACCTATCCCATTACGGTCAATCCGCCGTTTGTTCCCACGGAGAATCC
GACGGGTTGTTACTCGCTCACATTTAATGTTGATGAAAGCTGGCTACAGGAAGGCCAGACGCGAATTATT
TTTG
