>Addgene plasmid #124994 | pGEX6p1-HH1713 | depositor partial sequence | sequence record 238878 | HH_1713
ATGAAAAAAATTGTTGTAAGTAGTGCTTTATCAGCTCTTCTTGTTTTACCAGCAGCAGCTTTTGAAGTAT
ATAATGCTGATGATACTAAAGTTGATTTATATGGTTCTATTCGTGGTTATATGGGTTATGGTGAAACTGG
TAATGGTGGAGCAAATGCAGGATACCTAATTGGGGTGCAAAATAACTCACAATTTGGTGTGAAGGTAAAA
TCTGGTAAATTTAGTGCAAAAGTAGAACTTGGTGCAAAAGAAACAGGTATAAGCGGTGATGGCACACCTT
ATCGCGAATATTGGGGAGCTTATGATACAAATATAGGACAAATCCTTTTTGGTAAAGCAATGTCTCCAAC
GATTGATAATGCTTTCACAAGCAACTGGTTAAATAACGATAATGGCTATCAAGGGGTTGGTGGTGTCGCT
ACAGGTAATCGTCAAATCCAACTTCAATATAATGTAGCAGGATTGAGTCTTGCACTTATTGAAGTAACTG
CTGGTAATGGTAGGGGAGATTTAAATCAAGAATCCCCTCGTATTGCTGCAGCTTATACAATCAAAGGTGC
GAATGGACAGCCATTATTAAAAATCGCAGGGACATATAAATACTTTAATGGGCTTAATAATCTAACTACT
CCCAGCCCATTGGCTGGAGCTAATGCGTGGCACGTATGGGCTGGGTTAAAACCTACTTTTGGTAACGCAT
ATATCTCTGTGCTCGCACATTATGGTAAAAATGGACATCTTTATGGTGAGCAAAACACTACATATAATGG
AGGTGGCTATTTACTTAACCCTCTTGACACTGATATTGGGCTTAATGCAATAAGAACAGGTGGGCTTGTA
GAGTTTGGCACAAAATTAAGCAGTGATTTATCTCTTGCAATTGGTGCAGGATATCAAGCAACATTTAATG
GTGATGGTCAAGCAACAACAGGTGGAACATCAGTTAGTAGTTATGGAAAACTACACGGATATTCTGCGTT
TATCAATCTCCCTTATAAAGTCAATGCAAACTTCACTTTTGCTCCTCAAATAGCTTATTATGGGCTTTCA
GGTAGTGAAAGAGTAGCAAATGCACAATATAAACGAACAGGTGTGGTTGCTGCTACACGATTTAAATGGG
ATTTCTAA
